>Addgene plasmid #170373 | pAAV.U6gLacZ.hSyn.flex.H2B.RFP | depositor full sequence | sequence record 330341 | pAAV.U6gLacZ.hSyn.flex.H2B.RFP sequence 6342 bps
GGGGGGGGGGGGGGGGGGTTGGCCACTCCCTCTCTGCGCGCTCGCTCGCTCACTGAGGCCGGGCGACCAA
AGGTCGCCCGACGCCCGGGCTTTGCCCGGGCGGCCTCAGTGAGCGAGCGAGCGCGCAGAGAGGGAGTGGC
CAACTCCATCACTAGGGGTTCCTCAGATCGGGCTGCAGGAATTGGCCGCTCTAGATTTCCCATGATTCCT
TCATATTTGCATATACGATACAAGGCTGTTAGAGAGATAATTAGAATTAATTTGACTGTAAACACAAAGA
TATTAGTACAAAATACGTGACGTAGAAAGTAATAATTTCTTGGGTAGTTTGCAGTTTTAAAATTATGTTT
TAAAATGGACTATCATATGCTTACCGTAACTTGAAAGTATTTCGATTTCTTGGCTTTATATATCTTGTGG
AAAGGACGAAACACCGTGCGAATACGCCCACGCGATGTTTTAGAGCTAGAAATAGCAAGTTAAAATAAGG
CTAGTCCGTTATCAACTTGAAAAAGTGGCACCGAGTCGGTGCTTTTTTTCTAGACTCTAGCTGCAGAGGG
ACCTGCGTATGAGTGCAAGTGGGTTTTAGGACCAGGATGAGGCGGGGTGGGGGTGCCTACCTGACGACCG
ACCCCGACCCACTGGACAAGCACCCAACCCCCATTCCCCAAATTGCGCATCCCCTATCAGAGAGGGGGAG
GGGAAACAGGATGCGGCGAGGCGCGTGCGCACTGCCAGCTTCAGCACCGCGGACAGTGCCTTCGCCCCCG
CCTGGCGGCGCGCGCCACCGCCGCCTCAGCACTGAAGGCGCGCTGACGTCACTCGCCGGTCCCCCGCAAA
CTCCCCTTCCCGGCCACCTTGGTCGCGTCCGCGCCGCCGCCGGCCCAGCCGGACCGCACCACGCGAGGCG
CGAGATAGGGGGGCACGGGCGCGACCATCTGCGCTGCGGCGCCGGCCCAGCCGGACCGCACCACGCGAGG
CGCGAGATAGGGGGGCACGGGCGCGACCATCTGCGCTGCGGCGCCGGCGACTCAGCGCTGCCTCAGTCTG
CGGTGGGCAGCGGAGGAGTCGTGTCGTGCCTGAGAGCGCAGTCGAGAAGGTACCGGATCCTCTAGAGTCG
ACTCCGGAATAACTTCGTATAGGATACTTTATACGAAGTTATGCAGAATGGTAGCTGGATTGTAGCTGCT
ATTAGCAATATGAAACCTCTTAATAACTTCGTATAGCATACATTATACGAAGTTATGGCGCGCCATACTA
GTTTACTTGTACAGCTCGTCCATGCCGCCGGTGGAGTGGCGGCCCTCGGCGCGTTCGTACTGTTCCACGA
TGGTGTAGTCCTCGTTGTGGGAGGTGATGTCCAACTTGATGTTGACGTTGTAGGCGCCGGGCAGCTGCAC
GGGCTTCTTGGCCTTGTAGGTGGTCTTGACCTCAGCGTCGTAGTGGCCGCCGTCCTTCAGCTTCAGCCTC
TGCTTGATCTCGCCCTTCAGGGCGCCGTCCTCGGGGTACATCCGCTCGGAGGAGGCCTCCCAGCCCATGG
TCTTCTTCTGCATTACGGGGCCGTCGGAGGGGAAGTTGGTGCCGCGCAGCTTCACCTTGTAGATGAACTC
GCCGTCCTGCAGGGAGGAGTCCTGGGTCACGGTCACCACGCCGCCGTCCTCGAAGTTCATCACGCGCTCC
CACTTGAAGCCCTCGGGGAAGGACAGCTTCAAGTAGTCGGGGATGTCGGCGGGGTGCTTCACGTAGGCCT
TGGAGCCGTACATGAACTGAGGGGACAGGATGTCCCAGGCGAAGGGCAGGGGGCCACCCTTGGTCACCTT
CAGCTTGGCGGTCTGGGTGCCCTCGTAGGGGCGGCCCTCGCCCTCGCCCTCGATCTCGAACTCGTGGCCG
TTCACGGAGCCCTCCATGTGCACCTTGAAGCGCATGAACTCCTTGATGATGGCCATGTTATCCTCCTCGC
CCTTGCTCACCATGGTGGCGACCGGTGGATCCTTAGAGCTAGTGTACTTGGTAACTGCCTTAGTGCCCTC
GGACACAGCATGCTTAGCCAGCTCCCCAGGCAGCAGCAGGCGCACAGCCGTCTGAATCTCCCTGGAGGTG
ATGGTCGAGCGCTTATTGTAGTGAGCCAGGCGAGAAGCCTCGCCCGCGATGCGCTCGAAGATGTCGTTGA
CGAAGGAGTTCATGATCCCCATGGCCTTGGATGAGATGCCGGTGTCGGGGTGGACCTGCTTCAGAACCTT
GTACACATAGATAGAATAGCTCTCCTTGCGGCTGCGCTTACGCTTCTTACCATCCTTCTTCTGCGCCTTA
GTGATAGCCTTCTTAGAACCCTTTTTAGGGGCTGGAGCAGACTTAGAGGGTTCAGGCATGGTGGCGGTAC
CGGTGGATCCTTGCTAGCATAACTTCGTATAAAGTATCCTATACGAAGTTATTTGCCTTAACCCAGAAAT
TATCACTGTTATTCTTTAGAATGGTGCAAAGAATAACTTCGTATAATGTATGCTATACGAAGTTATGAAT
TCGATATCAAGCTTATCGATAATCAACCTCTGGATTACAAAATTTGTGAAAGATTGACTGGTATTCTTAA
CTATGTTGCTCCTTTTACGCTATGTGGATACGCTGCTTTAATGCCTTTGTATCATGCTATTGCTTCCCGT
ATGGCTTTCATTTTCTCCTCCTTGTATAAATCCTGGTTGCTGTCTCTTTATGAGGAGTTGTGGCCCGTTG
TCAGGCAACGTGGCGTGGTGTGCACTGTGTTTGCTGACGCAACCCCCACTGGTTGGGGCATTGCCACCAC
CTGTCAGCTCCTTTCCGGGACTTTCGCTTTCCCCCTCCCTATTGCCACGGCGGAACTCATCGCCGCCTGC
CTTGCCCGCTGCTGGACAGGGGCTCGGCTGTTGGGCACTGACAATTCCGTGGTGTTGTCGGGGAAATCAT
CGTCCTTTCCTTGGCTGCTCGCCTATGTTGCCACCTGGATTCTGCGCGGGACGTCCTTCTGCTACGTCCC
TTCGGCCCTCAATCCAGCGGACCTTCCTTCCCGCGGCCTGCTGCCGGCTCTGCGGCCTCTTCCGCGTCTT
CGCCTTCGCCCTCAGACGAGTCGGATCTCCCTTTGGGCCGCCTCCCCGCCTGGAATTCGAGCTCGGTACA
GCTTATCGATACCGTCGACTTCGAGCAACTTGTTTATTGCAGCTTATAATGGTTACAAATAAAGCAATAG
CATCACAAATTTCACAAATAAAGCATTTTTTTCACTGCATTCTAGTTGTGGTTTGTCCAAACTCATCAAT
GTATCTTATCATGTCTGGATCGTCTAGCATCGAAGATCCCCCGATCTGAGGAACCCCTAGTGATGGAGTT
GGCCACTCCCTCTCTGCGCGCTCGCTCGCTCACTGAGGCCGCCCGGGCAAAGCCCGGGCGTCGGGCGACC
TTTGGTCGCCCGGCCTCAGTGAGCGAGCGAGCGCGCAGAGAGGGAGTGGCCAACCCCCCCCCCCCCCCCC
CTGCAGCCCAGCTGCATTAATGAATCGGCCAACGCGCGGGGAGAGGCGGTTTGCGTATTGGGCGCTCTTC
CGCTTCCTCGCTCACTGACTCGCTGCGCTCGGTCGTTCGGCTGCGGCGAGCGGTATCAGCTCACTCAAAG
GCGGTAATACGGTTATCCACAGAATCAGGGGATAACGCAGGAAAGAACATGTGAGCAAAAGGCCAGCAAA
AGGCCAGGAACCGTAAAAAGGCCGCGTTGCTGGCGTTTTTCCATAGGCTCCGCCCCCCTGACGAGCATCA
CAAAAATCGACGCTCAAGTCAGAGGTGGCGAAACCCGACAGGACTATAAAGATACCAGGCGTTTCCCCCT
GGAAGCTCCCTCGTGCGCTCTCCTGTTCCGACCCTGCCGCTTACCGGATACCTGTCCGCCTTTCTCCCTT
CGGGAAGCGTGGCGCTTTCTCAATGCTCACGCTGTAGGTATCTCAGTTCGGTGTAGGTCGTTCGCTCCAA
GCTGGGCTGTGTGCACGAACCCCCCGTTCAGCCCGACCGCTGCGCCTTATCCGGTAACTATCGTCTTGAG
TCCAACCCGGTAAGACACGACTTATCGCCACTGGCAGCAGCCACTGGTAACAGGATTAGCAGAGCGAGGT
ATGTAGGCGGTGCTACAGAGTTCTTGAAGTGGTGGCCTAACTACGGCTACACTAGAAGGACAGTATTTGG
TATCTGCGCTCTGCTGAAGCCAGTTACCTTCGGAAAAAGAGTTGGTAGCTCTTGATCCGGCAAACAAACC
ACCGCTGGTAGCGGTGGTTTTTTTGTTTGCAAGCAGCAGATTACGCGCAGAAAAAAAGGATCTCAAGAAG
ATCCTTTGATCTTTTCTACGGGGTCTGACGCTCAGTGGAACGAAAACTCACGTTAAGGGATTTTGGTCAT
GAGATTATCAAAAAGGATCTTCACCTAGATCCTTTTAAATTAAAAATGAAGTTTTAAATCAATCTAAAGT
ATATATGAGTAAACTTGGTCTGACAGTTACCAATGCTTAATCAGTGAGGCACCTATCTCAGCGATCTGTC
TATTTCGTTCATCCATAGTTGCCTGACTCCCCGTCGTGTAGATAACTACGATACGGGAGGGCTTACCATC
TGGCCCCAGTGCTGCAATGATACCGCGAGACCCACGCTCACCGGCTCCAGATTTATCAGCAATAAACCAG
CCAGCCGGAAGGGCCGAGCGCAGAAGTGGTCCTGCAACTTTATCCGCCTCCATCCAGTCTATTAATTGTT
GCCGGGAAGCTAGAGTAAGTAGTTCGCCAGTTAATAGTTTGCGCAACGTTGTTGCCATTGCTACAGGCAT
CGTGGTGTCACGCTCGTCGTTTGGTATGGCTTCATTCAGCTCCGGTTCCCAACGATCAAGGCGAGTTACA
TGATCCCCCATGTTGTGCAAAAAAGCGGTTAGCTCCTTCGGTCCTCCGATCGTTGTCAGAAGTAAGTTGG
CCGCAGTGTTATCACTCATGGTTATGGCAGCACTGCATAATTCTCTTACTGTCATGCCATCCGTAAGATG
CTTTTCTGTGACTGGTGAGTACTCAACCAAGTCATTCTGAGAATAGTGTATGCGGCGACCGAGTTGCTCT
TGCCCGGCGTCAATACGGGATAATACCGCGCCACATAGCAGAACTTTAAAAGTGCTCATCATTGGAAAAC
GTTCTTCGGGGCGAAAACTCTCAAGGATCTTACCGCTGTTGAGATCCAGTTCGATGTAACCCACTCGTGC
ACCCAACTGATCTTCAGCATCTTTTACTTTCACCAGCGTTTCTGGGTGAGCAAAAACAGGAAGGCAAAAT
GCCGCAAAAAAGGGAATAAGGGCGACACGGAAATGTTGAATACTCATACTCTTCCTTTTTCAATATTATT
GAAGCATTTATCAGGGTTATTGTCTCATGAGCGGATACATATTTGAATGTATTTAGAAAAATAAACAAAT
AGGGGTTCCGCGCACATTTCCCCGAAAAGTGCCACCTGACGTCTAAGAAACCATTATTATCATGACATTA
ACCTATAAAAATAGGCGTATCACGAGGCCCTTTCGTCTCGCGCGTTTCGGTGATGACGGTGAAAACCTCT
GACACATGCAGCTCCCGGAGACGGTCACAGCTTGTCTGTAAGCGGATGCCGGGAGCAGACAAGCCCGTCA
GGGCGCGTCAGCGGGTGTTGGCGGGTGTCGGGGCTGGCTTAACTATGCGGCATCAGAGCAGATTGTACTG
AGAGTGCACCATATGCGGTGTGAAATACCGCACAGATGCGTAAGGAGAAAATACCGCATCAGGAAATTGT
AAACGTTAATATTTTGTTAAAATTCGCGTTAAATTTTTGTTAAATCAGCTCATTTTTTAACCAATAGGCC
GAAATCGGCAAAATCCCTTATAAATCAAAAGAATAGACCGAGATAGGGT
[37 nt withheld, positions 5930-5966]
AAAGAACGTGGACTCCAACGTCAAAGG
[49 nt withheld, positions 5994-6042]
T
[91 nt withheld, positions 6044-6134]
G
[124 nt withheld, positions 6136-6259]
CGCGCCATTCGCCATTCAGGCTACGCAACTGTTGGGAAGGGCGATCGGTGCGGGCCTCTTCGCTATTACG
CCAGCTGGCTGCA
Features (pLannotate 1.2.2; 28 found; start..end, strand, type, name):
     18..128     +  repeat_region  AAV2 ITR (fragment): inverted terminal repeat of adeno-associated virus serotype 2 inverted
    195..427     +  promoter       U6 promoter: RNA polymerase III promoter for human U6 snRNA
    457..532     +  misc_RNA       gRNA scaffold: guide RNA scaffold for the Streptococcus pyogenes CRISPR/Cas9 system
    572..956     +  promoter       hSyn promoter (fragment): human synapsin I promoter; confers neuron-specific expression (Kügler et al., 2003)
    950..1091    +  promoter       hSyn promoter (fragment): human synapsin I promoter; confers neuron-specific expression (Kügler et al., 2003)
   1105..1122    +  misc_feature   MCS (fragment): pUC18/19 multiple cloning site
   1129..1162    +  protein_bind   lox2272: Cre-mediated recombination occurs in the 8-bp core sequence (GGATACTT). lox2272 sites are compatible with each other, but incompatible with loxP or loxN sites (Lee and Saito, 1988). Cre recombinase
   1163..1212    -  intron         β-globin intron (fragment): internally truncated intron from human β-globin
   1213..1246    +  protein_bind   loxP: Cre-mediated recombination occurs in the 8-bp core sequence (GCATACAT). Cre recombinase
   1266..1973    -  CDS            mCherry: mCherry is a basic (constitutively fluorescent) red fluorescent protein published in 2004, derived from Discosoma sp.. It is reported to be a very rapidly-maturing monomer with low acid sensitivity.
   1993..2369    -  CDS            H2B (fragment): human histone H2B; HIST1H2BB
   2399..2432    -  protein_bind   lox2272: Cre-mediated recombination occurs in the 8-bp core sequence (GGATACTT). lox2272 sites are compatible with each other, but incompatible with loxP or loxN sites (Lee and Saito, 1988). Cre recombinase
   2433..2482    -  intron         β-globin intron (fragment): internally truncated intron from human β-globin
   2483..2516    -  protein_bind   loxP: Cre-mediated recombination occurs in the 8-bp core sequence (GCATACAT). Cre recombinase
   2517..2541    +  misc_feature   MCS (fragment): pBluescript multiple cloning site
   2541..3129    +  misc_feature   WPRE: woodchuck hepatitis virus posttranscriptional regulatory element
   3133..3149    +  misc_feature   MCS (fragment): pUC18/19 multiple cloning site
   3150..3175    +  misc_feature   MCS (fragment): pBluescript multiple cloning site
   3177..3311    +  polyA_signal   SV40 poly(A) signal: SV40 polyadenylation signal
   3374..3484    -  repeat_region  AAV2 ITR (fragment): inverted terminal repeat of adeno-associated virus serotype 2 inverted
   3508..3565    -  CDS            lacI (fragment): lac repressor; lacI; The lac repressor binds to the lac operator to inhibit transcription in E. coli. This inhibition can be relieved by adding lactose or isopropyl-β-D-thiogalactopyranoside (IPTG).
   3748..4336    -  rep_origin     ori: high-copy-number ColE1/pMB1/pBR322/pUC origin of replication
   4507..5367    -  CDS            AmpR: β-lactamase; bla; confers resistance to ampicillin, carbenicillin, and related antibiotics
   5368..5472    -  promoter       AmpR promoter: bla
   5567..5602    +  CDS            rop (fragment): Rop protein, which maintains plasmids at low copy number; rop
   5704..5803    +  misc_feature   bom (fragment): basis of mobility region from pBR322
   5804..6259    -  rep_origin     f1 ori (sequence partly withheld): f1 bacteriophage origin of replication; arrow indicates direction of (+) strand synthesis
   6267..6338    -  CDS            lacZα (fragment): LacZα fragment of β-galactosidase; lacZ fragment
