>Addgene plasmid #170373 | pAAV.U6gLacZ.hSyn.flex.H2B.RFP | addgene full sequence | sequence record 345048 | Addgene NGS Result
CGGCCTCAGTGAGCGAGCGAGCGCGCAGAGAGGGAGTGGCCAACTCCATCACTAGGGGTTCCTCAGATCG
GGCTGCAGGAATTGGCCGCTCTAGATTTCCCATGATTCCTTCATATTTGCATATACGATACAAGGCTGTT
AGAGAGATAATTAGAATTAATTTGACTGTAAACACAAAGATATTAGTACAAAATACGTGACGTAGAAAGT
AATAATTTCTTGGGTAGTTTGCAGTTTTAAAATTATGTTTTAAAATGGACTATCATATGCTTACCGTAAC
TTGAAAGTATTTCGATTTCTTGGCTTTATATATCTTGTGGAAAGGACGAAACACCGTGCGAATACGCCCA
CGCGATGTTTTAGAGCTAGAAATAGCAAGTTAAAATAAGGCTAGTCCGTTATCAACTTGAAAAAGTGGCA
CCGAGTCGGTGCTTTTTTTCTAGACTCTAGCTGCAGAGGGACCTGCGTATGAGTGCAAGTGGGTTTTAGG
ACCAGGATGAGGCGGGGTGGGGGTGCCTACCTGACGACCGACCCCGACCCACTGGACAAGCACCCAACCC
CCATTCCCCAAATTGCGCATCCCCTATCAGAGAGGGGGAGGGGAAACAGGATGCGGCGAGGCGCGTGCGC
ACTGCCAGCTTCAGCACCGCGGACAGTGCCTTCGCCCCCGCCTGGCGGCGCGCGCCACCGCCGCCTCAGC
ACTGAAGGCGCGCTGACGTCACTCGCCGGTCCCCCGCAAACTCCCCTTCCCGGCCACCTTGGTCGCGTCC
GCGCCGCCGCCGGCCCAGCCGGACCGCACCACGCGAGGCGCGAGATAGGGGGGCACGGGCGCGACCATCT
GCGCTGCGGCGCCGGCCCAGCCGGACCGCACCACGCGAGGCGCGAGATAGGGGGGCACGGGCGCGACCAT
CTGCGCTGCGGCGCCGGCGACTCAGCGCTGCCTCAGTCTGCGGTGGGCAGCGGAGGAGTCGTGTCGTGCC
TGAGAGCGCAGTCGAGAAGGTACCGGATCCTCTAGAGTCGACTCCGGAATAACTTCGTATAGGATACTTT
ATACGAAGTTATGCAGAATGGTAGCTGGATTGTAGCTGCTATTAGCAATATGAAACCTCTTAATAACTTC
GTATAGCATACATTATACGAAGTTATGGCGCGCCATACTAGTTTACTTGTACAGCTCGTCCATGCCGCCG
GTGGAGTGGCGGCCCTCGGCGCGTTCGTACTGTTCCACGATGGTGTAGTCCTCGTTGTGGGAGGTGATGT
CCAACTTGATGTTGACGTTGTAGGCGCCGGGCAGCTGCACGGGCTTCTTGGCCTTGTAGGTGGTCTTGAC
CTCAGCGTCGTAGTGGCCGCCGTCCTTCAGCTTCAGCCTCTGCTTGATCTCGCCCTTCAGGGCGCCGTCC
TCGGGGTACATCCGCTCGGAGGAGGCCTCCCAGCCCATGGTCTTCTTCTGCATTACGGGGCCGTCGGAGG
GGAAGTTGGTGCCGCGCAGCTTCACCTTGTAGATGAACTCGCCGTCCTGCAGGGAGGAGTCCTGGGTCAC
GGTCACCACGCCGCCGTCCTCGAAGTTCATCACGCGCTCCCACTTGAAGCCCTCGGGGAAGGACAGCTTC
AAGTAGTCGGGGATGTCGGCGGGGTGCTTCACGTAGGCCTTGGAGCCGTACATGAACTGAGGGGACAGGA
TGTCCCAGGCGAAGGGCAGGGGGCCACCCTTGGTCACCTTCAGCTTGGCGGTCTGGGTGCCCTCGTAGGG
GCGGCCCTCGCCCTCGCCCTCGATCTCGAACTCGTGGCCGTTCACGGAGCCCTCCATGTGCACCTTGAAG
CGCATGAACTCCTTGATGATGGCCATGTTATCCTCCTCGCCCTTGCTCACCATGGTGGCGACCGGTGGAT
CCTTAGAGCTAGTGTACTTGGTAACTGCCTTAGTGCCCTCGGACACAGCATGCTTAGCCAGCTCCCCAGG
CAGCAGCAGGCGCACAGCCGTCTGAATCTCCCTGGAGGTGATGGTCGAGCGCTTATTGTAGTGAGCCAGG
CGAGAAGCCTCGCCCGCGATGCGCTCGAAGATGTCGTTGACGAAGGAGTTCATGATCCCCATGGCCTTGG
ATGAGATGCCGGTGTCGGGGTGGACCTGCTTCAGAACCTTGTACACATAGATAGAATAGCTCTCCTTGCG
GCTGCGCTTACGCTTCTTACCATCCTTCTTCTGCGCCTTAGTGATAGCCTTCTTAGAACCCTTTTTAGGG
GCTGGAGCAGACTTAGAGGGTTCAGGCATGGTGGCGGTACCGGTGGATCCTTGCTAGCATAACTTCGTAT
AAAGTATCCTATACGAAGTTATTTGCCTTAACCCAGAAATTATCACTGTTATTCTTTAGAATGGTGCAAA
GAATAACTTCGTATAATGTATGCTATACGAAGTTATGAATTCGATATCAAGCTTATCGATAATCAACCTC
TGGATTACAAAATTTGTGAAAGATTGACTGGTATTCTTAACTATGTTGCTCCTTTTACGCTATGTGGATA
CGCTGCTTTAATGCCTTTGTATCATGCTATTGCTTCCCGTATGGCTTTCATTTTCTCCTCCTTGTATAAA
TCCTGGTTGCTGTCTCTTTATGAGGAGTTGTGGCCCGTTGTCAGGCAACGTGGCGTGGTGTGCACTGTGT
TTGCTGACGCAACCCCCACTGGTTGGGGCATTGCCACCACCTGTCAGCTCCTTTCCGGGACTTTCGCTTT
CCCCCTCCCTATTGCCACGGCGGAACTCATCGCCGCCTGCCTTGCCCGCTGCTGGACAGGGGCTCGGCTG
TTGGGCACTGACAATTCCGTGGTGTTGTCGGGGAAATCATCGTCCTTTCCTTGGCTGCTCGCCTATGTTG
CCACCTGGATTCTGCGCGGGACGTCCTTCTGCTACGTCCCTTCGGCCCTCAATCCAGCGGACCTTCCTTC
CCGCGGCCTGCTGCCGGCTCTGCGGCCTCTTCCGCGTCTTCGCCTTCGCCCTCAGACGAGTCGGATCTCC
CTTTGGGCCGCCTCCCCGCCTGGAATTCGAGCTCGGTACAGCTTATCGATACCGTCGACTTCGAGCAACT
TGTTTATTGCAGCTTATAATGGTTACAAATAAAGCAATAGCATCACAAATTTCACAAATAAAGCATTTTT
TTCACTGCATTCTAGTTGTGGTTTGTCCAAACTCATCAATGTATCTTATCATGTCTGGATCGTCTAGCAT
CGAAGATCCCCCGATCTGAGGAACCCCTAGTGATGGAGTTGGCCACTCCCTCTCTGCDSSCYSSMWYWMT
RRWTSDGSYNNYKSKCSRRRMKMRKCRRTKTRYCTTWTSRTGTCTGGATCGTCTAGCATCGAAGATCCCC
CGATCTGAGGAACCCCTAGTGATGGAGTTGGCCACTCCCYCYCTGCAGCCTGCATTAATGAATCGGCCAA
CGCGCGGGGAGAGGCGGTTTGCGTATTGGGCGCTCTTCCGCTTCCTCGCTCACTGACTCGCTGCGCTCGG
TCGTTCGGCTGCGGCGAGCGGTATCAGCTCACTCAAAGGCGGTAATACGGTTATCCACAGAATCAGGGGA
TAACGCAGGAAAGAACATGTGAGCAAAAGGCCAGCAAAAGGCCAGGAACCGTAAAAAGGCCGCGTTGCTG
GCGTTTTTCCATAGGCTCCGCCCCCCTGACGAGCATCACAAAAATCGACGCTCAAGTCAGAGGTGGCGAA
ACCCGACAGGACTATAAAGATACCAGGCGTTTCCCCCTGGAAGCTCCCTCGTGCGCTCTCCTGTTCCGAC
CCTGCCGCTTACCGGATACCTGTCCGCCTTTCTCCCTTCGGGAAGCGTGGCGCTTTCTCATAGCTCACGC
TGTAGGTATCTCAGTTCGGTGTAGGTCGTTCGCTCCAAGCTGGGCTGTGTGCACGAACCCCCCGTTCAGC
CCGACCGCTGCGCCTTATCCGGTAACTATCGTCTTGAGTCCAACCCGGTAAGACACGACTTATCGCCACT
GGCAGCAGCCACTGGTAACAGGATTAGCAGAGCGAGGTATGTAGGCGGTGCTACAGAGTTCTTGAAGTGG
TGGCCTAACTACGGCTACACTAGAAGAACAGTATTTGGTATCTGCGCTCTGCTGAAGCCAGTTACCTTCG
GAAAAAGAGTTGGTAGCTCTTGATCCGGCAAACAAACCACCGCTGGTAGCGGTGGTTTTTTTGTTTGCAA
GCAGCAGATTACGCGCAGAAAAAAAGGATCTCAAGAAGATCCTTTGATCTTTTCTACGGGGTCTGACGCT
CAGTGGAACGAAAACTCACGTTAAGGGATTTTGGTCATGAGATTATCAAAAAGGATCTTCACCTAGATCC
TTTTAAATTAAAAATGAAGTTTTAAATCAATCTAAAGTATATATGAGTAAACTTGGTCTGACAGTTACCA
ATGCTTAATCAGTGAGGCACCTATCTCAGCGATCTGTCTATTTCGTTCATCCATAGTTGCCTGACTCCCC
GTCGTGTAGATAACTACGATACGGGAGGGCTTACCATCTGGCCCCAGTGCTGCAATGATACCGCGAGACC
CACGCTCACCGGCTCCAGATTTATCAGCAATAAACCAGCCAGCCGGAAGGGCCGAGCGCAGAAGTGGTCC
TGCAACTTTATCCGCCTCCATCCAGTCTATTAATTGTTGCCGGGAAGCTAGAGTAAGTAGTTCGCCAGTT
AATAGTTTGCGCAACGTTGTTGCCATTGCTACAGGCATCGTGGTGTCACGCTCGTCGTTTGGTATGGCTT
CATTCAGCTCCGGTTCCCAACGATCAAGGCGAGTTACATGATCCCCCATGTTGTGCAAAAAAGCGGTTAG
CTCCTTCGGTCCTCCGATCGTTGTCAGAAGTAAGTTGGCCGCAGTGTTATCACTCATGGTTATGGCAGCA
CTGCATAATTCTCTTACTGTCATGCCATCCGTAAGATGCTTTTCTGTGACTGGTGAGTACTCAACCAAGT
CATTCTGAGAATAGTGTATGCGGCGACCGAGTTGCTCTTGCCCGGCGTCAATACGGGATAATACCGCGCC
ACATAGCAGAACTTTAAAAGTGCTCATCATTGGAAAACGTTCTTCGGGGCGAAAACTCTCAAGGATCTTA
CCGCTGTTGAGATCCAGTTCGATGTAACCCACTCGTGCACCCAACTGATCTTCAGCATCTTTTACTTTCA
CCAGCGTTTCTGGGTGAGCAAAAACAGGAAGGCAAAATGCCGCAAAAAAGGGAATAAGGGCGACACGGAA
ATGTTGAATACTCATACTCTTCCTTTTTCAATATTATTGAAGCATTTATCAGGGTTATTGTCTCATGAGC
GGATACATATTTGAATGTATTTAGAAAAATAAACAAATAGGGGTTCCGCGCACATTTCCCCGAAAAGTGC
CACCTGACGTCTAAGAAACCATTATTATCATGACATTAACCTATAAAAATAGGCGTATCACGAGGCCCTT
TCGTCTCGCGCGTTTCGGTGATGACGGTGAAAACCTCTGACACATGCAGCTCCCGGAGACGGTCACAGCT
TGTCTGTAAGCGGATGCCGGGAGCAGACAAGCCCGTCAGGGCGCGTCAGCGGGTGTTGGCGGGTGTCGGG
GCTGGCTTAACTATGCGGCATCAGAGCAGATTGTACTGAGAGTGCACCATATGCGGTGTGAAATACCGCA
CAGATGCGTAAGGAGAAAATACCGCATCAGGAAATTGTAAGCGTTAATATTTTGTTAAAATTCGCGTTAA
ATTTTTGTTAAATCAGCTCATTTTTTAACCAATAGGCCGAAATCGGCAAAATCCCTTATAAATCAAAAGA
ATAGACCGAGATAGGGT
[37 nt withheld, positions 5828-5864]
AAAGAACGTGGACTCCAACGTCAAAGG
[49 nt withheld, positions 5892-5940]
T
[91 nt withheld, positions 5942-6032]
G
[124 nt withheld, positions 6034-6157]
CCATTCGCCATTCAGGCTGCGCAACTGTTGGGAAGGGCGATCGGTGCGGGCCTCTTCGCTATTACGCCAG
GCTGCA
Features (pLannotate 1.2.2; 28 found; start..end, strand, type, name):
      1..63      -  repeat_region  AAV2 ITR (fragment): inverted terminal repeat of adeno-associated virus serotype 2 inverted
     95..327     +  promoter       U6 promoter: RNA polymerase III promoter for human U6 snRNA
    357..432     +  misc_RNA       gRNA scaffold: guide RNA scaffold for the Streptococcus pyogenes CRISPR/Cas9 system
    472..856     +  promoter       hSyn promoter (fragment): human synapsin I promoter; confers neuron-specific expression (Kügler et al., 2003)
    850..991     +  promoter       hSyn promoter (fragment): human synapsin I promoter; confers neuron-specific expression (Kügler et al., 2003)
   1005..1022    +  misc_feature   MCS (fragment): pUC18/19 multiple cloning site
   1029..1062    +  protein_bind   lox2272: Cre-mediated recombination occurs in the 8-bp core sequence (GGATACTT). lox2272 sites are compatible with each other, but incompatible with loxP or loxN sites (Lee and Saito, 1988). Cre recombinase
   1063..1112    -  intron         β-globin intron (fragment): internally truncated intron from human β-globin
   1113..1146    +  protein_bind   loxP: Cre-mediated recombination occurs in the 8-bp core sequence (GCATACAT). Cre recombinase
   1166..1873    -  CDS            mCherry: mCherry is a basic (constitutively fluorescent) red fluorescent protein published in 2004, derived from Discosoma sp.. It is reported to be a very rapidly-maturing monomer with low acid sensitivity.
   1893..2269    -  CDS            H2B (fragment): human histone H2B; HIST1H2BB
   2299..2332    -  protein_bind   lox2272: Cre-mediated recombination occurs in the 8-bp core sequence (GGATACTT). lox2272 sites are compatible with each other, but incompatible with loxP or loxN sites (Lee and Saito, 1988). Cre recombinase
   2333..2382    -  intron         β-globin intron (fragment): internally truncated intron from human β-globin
   2383..2416    -  protein_bind   loxP: Cre-mediated recombination occurs in the 8-bp core sequence (GCATACAT). Cre recombinase
   2417..2441    +  misc_feature   MCS (fragment): pBluescript multiple cloning site
   2441..3029    +  misc_feature   WPRE: woodchuck hepatitis virus posttranscriptional regulatory element
   3033..3049    +  misc_feature   MCS (fragment): pUC18/19 multiple cloning site
   3050..3075    +  misc_feature   MCS (fragment): pBluescript multiple cloning site
   3077..3211    +  polyA_signal   SV40 poly(A) signal: SV40 polyadenylation signal
   3239..3277    +  repeat_region  AAV2 ITR (fragment): inverted terminal repeat of adeno-associated virus serotype 2 inverted
   3410..3463    -  CDS            lacI (fragment): lac repressor; lacI; The lac repressor binds to the lac operator to inhibit transcription in E. coli. This inhibition can be relieved by adding lactose or isopropyl-β-D-thiogalactopyranoside (IPTG).
   3646..4234    -  rep_origin     ori: high-copy-number ColE1/pMB1/pBR322/pUC origin of replication
   4405..5265    -  CDS            AmpR: β-lactamase; bla; confers resistance to ampicillin, carbenicillin, and related antibiotics
   5266..5370    -  promoter       AmpR promoter: bla
   5465..5500    +  CDS            rop (fragment): Rop protein, which maintains plasmids at low copy number; rop
   5602..5701    +  misc_feature   bom (fragment): basis of mobility region from pBR322
   5729..6157    -  rep_origin     f1 ori (sequence partly withheld): f1 bacteriophage origin of replication; arrow indicates direction of (+) strand synthesis
   6161..6227    -  CDS            lacZα (fragment): LacZα fragment of β-galactosidase; lacZ fragment
