[The description below was written by a language model from this plasmid's Addgene catalogue record and pLannotate feature annotations shown in this document.]
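Description:
pAAV.U6gLacZ.hSyn.flex.H2B.RFP is an adeno-associated virus transfer plasmid built on a pAAV backbone, in which AAV2 inverted terminal repeats flank the payload so that it can be packaged into recombinant AAV particles. In bacteria it is maintained as a high-copy plasmid through a ColE1/pUC-type origin and selected with ampicillin via the β-lactamase gene. An f1 origin and small remnants of lacZα, lacI, rop and bom are also annotated in the backbone.

Between the ITRs sit two expression units. The first is a human U6 RNA polymerase III promoter driving a guide RNA joined to the Streptococcus pyogenes Cas9 scaffold. The guide is directed against lacZ, which has no target in the mammalian genome, so it serves as a negative control guide. No Cas9 is encoded on the plasmid, so the nuclease must be supplied separately. The second unit uses the neuron-specific human synapsin I promoter upstream of a FLEX (double-floxed inverted) cassette. A human histone H2B–mCherry fusion lies in antisense orientation between paired, oppositely oriented lox2272 and loxP sites. Cre recombinase inverts the cassette and then excises one site of each pair, locking the coding sequence in the sense orientation, so nuclear red fluorescence appears only in Cre-expressing neurons. A WPRE and an SV40 polyadenylation signal follow to enhance transcript stability and processing.

The construct is used as the control counterpart in CRISPR experiments in the brain, with the chromatin-bound reporter marking the nuclei of transduced cells. The two sequence records (6,233 and 6,342 nt) share the same layout and differ mainly in how completely the ITRs are represented, with shorter ITR fragments in the repository's sequencing result.
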