Addgene plasmid #170373: pAAV.U6gLacZ.hSyn.flex.H2B.RFP
Purpose: Negative control guide, Cre-inducible plasmid expressing nuclear RFP.
Depositing lab: Johan Jakobsson. Depositing organization: Lund University. Publication: Activation of endogenous retroviruses during brain development causes an inflammatory response. Jonsson ME, Garza R, Sharma Y, Petri R, Sodersten E, Johansson JG, Johansson PA, Atacho DA, Pircs K, Madsen S, Yudovich D, Ramakrishnan R, Holmberg J, Larsson J, Jern P, Jakobsson J. EMBO J. 2021 Mar 1:e106423. doi: 10.15252/embj.2020106423. PubMed 33644903.
Backbone
  Vector backbone: pAAV
  Vector type: AAV
Growth in bacteria
  Bacterial resistance: Ampicillin, 100 μg/mL
  Growth temperature: 37°C
  Growth strain: NEB Stable
  Copy number: High Copy
Gene/Insert
  Gene/Insert name: Cre inducible H2B RFP (alt name: Cre inducible H2B-mCherry)
  gRNA/shRNA sequence: TGCGAATACGCCCACGCGAT
  Promoter: human Synapsin
  Cloning method: Unknown
  Sequencing primers: 5′ AGTCGTGTCGTGCCTGAGA; 3′ catagttaagaataccag
Terms and licenses: Academic/Nonprofit Terms; Industry Terms: Not Available to Industry
How to cite: pAAV.U6gLacZ.hSyn.flex.H2B.RFP was a gift from Johan Jakobsson (Addgene plasmid # 170373 ; http://n2t.net/addgene:170373 ; RRID:Addgene_170373)
